Addgene plasmid #104764: pUG-352
Purpose: Level 2 construct
Depositing lab: Marco Trujillo. Depositing organization: Leibniz Institute of Plant Biochemistry (IPB). Publication: UbiGate: a synthetic biology toolbox to analyse ubiquitination. Kowarschik K, Hoehenwarter W, Marillonnet S, Trujillo M. New Phytol. 2018 Mar;217(4):1749-1763. doi: 10.1111/nph.14900. Epub 2017 Nov 30. PubMed 29194629.
Backbone
  Vector backbone: pET-28GG
  Backbone size w/o insert (bp): 5190
  Vector type: Bacterial Expression
Growth in bacteria
  Bacterial resistance: Kanamycin, 50 μg/mL
  Growth temperature: 37°C
  Growth strain: DH5alpha
  Copy number: Low Copy
Gene/Insert
  Gene/Insert name: HIS-Ubq_UBA1_HA-UBC8_EL3 (alt name: AT4G05320,AT2G30110,AT5G41700)
  Species: A. thaliana (mustard weed)
  Insert size (bp): 4339
  Promoter: T7
  Tag / fusion protein: HIS-Ubq, HA-E2 (N terminal on insert)
  Cloning method: Restriction Enzyme; 5′ cloning site BpiI (destroyed during cloning); 3′ cloning site BpiI (destroyed during cloning)
  Sequencing primers: 5′ T7; 3′ T7 Terminal
Terms and licenses: Academic/Nonprofit Terms; Industry Terms: Not Available to Industry
How to cite: pUG-352 was a gift from Marco Trujillo (Addgene plasmid # 104764 ; http://n2t.net/addgene:104764 ; RRID:Addgene_104764)
