[The description below was written by a language model from this plasmid's Addgene catalogue record and pLannotate feature annotations shown in this document.]
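Description:
pUG-352 is a bacterial expression plasmid from the UbiGate toolbox, a modular cloning system for reconstituting ubiquitination in E. coli. It is recorded as a "Level 2" construct, meaning a multigene assembly, built in the pET-28GG backbone through BpiI sites that were destroyed during cloning, as is typical of Golden Gate-style Type IIS assembly. The backbone carries a kanamycin resistance gene for selection and a ColE1/pBR322-type origin with the bom region and the rop gene, which fits the recorded low copy number. It also carries an f1 origin and a lacI repressor cassette. The short tetracycline-resistance fragments and the small SET1 match just upstream of the terminator appear to be backbone remnants or annotation artefacts rather than functional parts.

The roughly 4.3 kb insert is a polycistronic operon of Arabidopsis thaliana ubiquitination components. A single T7 promoter with a lac operator drives it, and a T7 terminator closes it, so expression is IPTG-inducible in hosts that supply T7 RNA polymerase. Each of the three open reading frames has its own T7 gene 10-type ribosome binding site. They encode His-tagged ubiquitin, the E1 ubiquitin-activating enzyme UBA1, and the E2 conjugating enzyme UBC8. UBC8 carries N-terminal HA epitopes, annotated as two tandem HA-repeat blocks. The "EL3" in the insert name matches no annotated feature, and the record does not explain it. No E3 ligase or substrate is annotated.

The plasmid therefore supplies the upstream ubiquitin/E1/E2 cascade, with tags that allow purification or detection of ubiquitin and the E2. The depositor sequence and the repository-sequenced record show the same features in the same order and differ by only a few nucleotides in length.
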