Features (pLannotate 1.2.2; 25 found; start..end, strand, type, name):
     12..467     +  rep_origin     f1 ori (sequence partly withheld): f1 bacteriophage origin of replication; arrow indicates direction of (+) strand synthesis
    494..551     +  promoter       AmpR promoter (fragment): bla
    560..1375    -  CDS            KanR: aminoglycoside phosphotransferase; aph(3')-Ia; confers resistance to kanamycin in bacteria or G418 (Geneticin®) in eukaryotes
   1497..2085    +  rep_origin     ori: high-copy-number ColE1/pMB1/pBR322/pUC origin of replication
   2271..2413    -  misc_feature   bom: basis of mobility region from pBR322
   2515..2706    -  CDS            rop: Rop protein, which maintains plasmids at low copy number; rop
   2723..3103    +  CDS            YPB1_ECOLX: Protein predicted: Swiss-Prot protein existence level 4. From Escherichia coli.
   3175..3466    -  CDS            TcR (fragment): tetracycline efflux protein; tet; confers resistance to tetracycline
   3481..3502    -  protein_bind   CAP binding site: CAP binding activates transcription in the presence of cAMP. E. coli catabolite activator protein
   3515..4597    -  CDS            lacI: lac repressor; lacI; The lac repressor binds to the lac operator to inhibit transcription in E. coli. This inhibition can be relieved by adding lactose or isopropyl-β-D-thiogalactopyranoside (IPTG).
   4598..4675    -  promoter       lacI promoter: lacI
   4683..4962    -  CDS            TcR (fragment): tetracycline efflux protein; tet; confers resistance to tetracycline
   4984..5002    +  promoter       T7 promoter: promoter for bacteriophage T7 RNA polymerase
   5003..5027    +  protein_bind   lac operator: The lac repressor binds to the lac operator to inhibit transcription in E. coli. This inhibition can be relieved by adding lactose or isopropyl-β-D-thiogalactopyranoside (IPTG). lac repressor encoded by lacI
   5048..5065    +  RBS            RBS (fragment): efficient ribosome binding site from bacteriophage T7 gene 10 (Olins and Rangwala, 1989)
   5080..5098    +  CDS            9xHis (fragment): 9xHis affinity tag
   5105..5332    +  CDS            UBIQ_AVESA: Experimental evidence at protein level: Swiss-Prot protein existence level 1. Ubiquitin exists either covalently attached to another protein, or free (unanchored). When covalently bound, it is conjugated to target proteins via an isopeptide bond either as a monomer (monoubiquitin), a polymer linked via different Lys residues of the ubiquitin (polyubiquitin chains) or a linear polymer linked via the initiator Met of the ubiquitin (linear polyubiquitin chains). Polyubiquitin chains, when attached to a target protein, have different functions depending on the Lys residue of the ubiquitin that is
   5344..5361    +  RBS            RBS (fragment): efficient ribosome binding site from bacteriophage T7 gene 10 (Olins and Rangwala, 1989)
   5368..8607    +  CDS            UBA1: UBE11_ARATH - Also known as MOS5. Experimental evidence at protein level: Swiss-Prot protein existence level 1. Activates ubiquitin by first adenylating its C-terminal glycine residue with ATP, and thereafter linking this residue to the side chain of a cysteine residue in E1, yielding a ubiquitin-E1 thioester and free AMP. From Arabidopsis thaliana (Mouse-ear cress).
   8619..8636    +  RBS            RBS (fragment): efficient ribosome binding site from bacteriophage T7 gene 10 (Olins and Rangwala, 1989)
   8646..8734    +  CDS            3xHA (fragment): three tandem HA epitope tags
   8748..8836    +  CDS            3xHA (fragment): three tandem HA epitope tags
   8838..9281    +  CDS            UBC8: UBC8_ARATH - Also known as UBC4A. Experimental evidence at protein level: Swiss-Prot protein existence level 1. Accepts the ubiquitin from the E1 complex and catalyzes its covalent attachment to other proteins. Mediates the selective degradation of short-lived and abnormal proteins. From Arabidopsis thaliana (Mouse-ear cress).
   9400..9449    +  CDS            SET1 (fragment): solubility-enhancement tag derived from T7 phage gene 10B
   9457..9504    +  terminator     T7 terminator: transcription terminator for bacteriophage T7 RNA polymerase
>Addgene plasmid #104764 | pUG-352 | depositor full sequence | sequence record 198592 | Full Sequence
TGGCGAATGGG
[124 nt withheld, positions 12-135]
C
[91 nt withheld, positions 137-227]
A
[49 nt withheld, positions 229-277]
CCTTTGACGTTGGAGTCCACGTTCTTT
[37 nt withheld, positions 305-341]
ACCCTATCTCGGTCTATTCTTTTGATTTATAAGGGATTTTGCCGATTTCGGCCTATTGGTTAAAAAATGA
GCTGATTTAACAAAAATTTAACGCGAATTTTAACAAAATATTAACGTTTACAATTTCAGGTGGCACTTTT
CGGGGAAATGTGCGCGGAACCCCTATTTGTTTATTTTTCTAAATACATTCAAATATGTATCCGCTCATGA
ATTAATTCTTAGAAAAACTCATCGAGCATCAAATGAAACTGCAATTTATTCATATCAGGATTATCAATAC
CATATTTTTGAAAAAGCCGTTTCTGTAATGAAGGAGAAAACTCACCGAGGCAGTTCCATAGGATGGCAAG
ATCCTGGTATCGGTCTGCGATTCCGACTCGTCCAACATCAATACAACCTATTAATTTCCCCTCGTCAAAA
ATAAGGTTATCAAGTGAGAAATCACCATGAGTGACGACTGAATCCGGTGAGAATGGCAAAAGTTTATGCA
TTTCTTTCCAGACTTGTTCAACAGGCCAGCCATTACGCTCGTCATCAAAATCACTCGCATCAACCAAACC
GTTATTCATTCGTGATTGCGCCTGAGCGAGTCGAAATACGCGATCGCTGTTAAAAGGACAATTACAAACA
GGAATCGAATGCAACCGGCGCAGGAACACTGCCAGCGCATCAACAATATTTTCACCTGAATCAGGATATT
CTTCTAATACCTGGAATGCTGTTTTCCCGGGGATCGCAGTGGTGAGTAACCATGCATCATCAGGAGTACG
GATAAAATGCTTGATGGTCGGAAGAGGCATAAATTCCGTCAGCCAGTTTAGTCTGACCATCTCATCTGTA
ACATCATTGGCAACGCTACCTTTGCCATGTTTCAGAAACAACTCTGGCGCATCGGGCTTCCCATACAATC
GATAGATTGTCGCACCTGATTGCCCGACATTATCGCGAGCCCATTTATACCCATATAAATCAGCATCCAT
GTTGGAATTTAATCGCGGCCTAGAGCAAGACGTTTCCCGTTGAATATGGCTCATAACACCCCTTGTATTA
CTGTTTATGTAAGCAGACAGTTTTATTGTTCATGACCAAAATCCCTTAACGTGAGTTTTCGTTCCACTGA
GCGTCAGACCCCGTAGAAAAGATCAAAGGATCTTCTTGAGATCCTTTTTTTCTGCGCGTAATCTGCTGCT
TGCAAACAAAAAAACCACCGCTACCAGCGGTGGTTTGTTTGCCGGATCAAGAGCTACCAACTCTTTTTCC
GAAGGTAACTGGCTTCAGCAGAGCGCAGATACCAAATACTGTCCTTCTAGTGTAGCCGTAGTTAGGCCAC
CACTTCAAGAACTCTGTAGCACCGCCTACATACCTCGCTCTGCTAATCCTGTTACCAGTGGCTGCTGCCA
GTGGCGATAAGTCGTGTCTTACCGGGTTGGACTCAAGACGATAGTTACCGGATAAGGCGCAGCGGTCGGG
CTGAACGGGGGGTTCGTGCACACAGCCCAGCTTGGAGCGAACGACCTACACCGAACTGAGATACCTACAG
CGTGAGCTATGAGAAAGCGCCACGCTTCCCGAAGGGAGAAAGGCGGACAGGTATCCGGTAAGCGGCAGGG
TCGGAACAGGAGAGCGCACGAGGGAGCTTCCAGGGGGAAACGCCTGGTATCTTTATAGTCCTGTCGGGTT
TCGCCACCTCTGACTTGAGCGTCGATTTTTGTGATGCTCGTCAGGGGGGCGGAGCCTATGGAAAAACGCC
AGCAACGCGGCCTTTTTACGGTTCCTGGCCTTTTGCTGGCCTTTTGCTCACATGTTCTTTCCTGCGTTAT
CCCCTGATTCTGTGGATAACCGTATTACCGCCTTTGAGTGAGCTGATACCGCTCGCCGCAGCCGAACGAC
CGAGCGCAGCGAGTCAGTGAGCGAGGAAGCGGAAGAGCGCCTGATGCGGTATTTTCTCCTTACGCATCTG
TGCGGTATTTCACACCGCATATATGGTGCACTCTCAGTACAATCTGCTCTGATGCCGCATAGTTAAGCCA
GTATACACTCCGCTATCGCTACGTGACTGGGTCATGGCTGCGCCCCGACACCCGCCAACACCCGCTGACG
CGCCCTGACGGGCTTGTCTGCTCCCGGCATCCGCTTACAGACAAGCTGTGACCGACTCCGGGAGCTGCAT
GTGTCAGAGGTTTTCACCGTCATCACCGAAACGCGCGAGGCAGCTGCGGTAAAGCTCATCAGCGTGGTCG
TGAAGCGATTCACAGATGTCTGCCTGTTCATCCGCGTCCAGCTCGTTGAGTTTCTCCAGAAGCGTTAATG
TCTGGCTTCTGATAAAGCGGGCCATGTTAAGGGCGGTTTTTTCCTGTTTGGTCACTGATGCCTCCGTGTA
AGGGGGATTTCTGTTCATGGGGGTAATGATACCGATGAAACGAGAGAGGATGCTCACGATACGGGTTACT
GATGATGAACATGCCCGGTTACTGGAACGTTGTGAGGGTAAACAACTGGCGGTATGGATGCGGCGGGACC
AGAGAAAAATCACTCAGGGTCAATGCCAGCGCTTCGTTAATACAGATGTAGGTGTTCCACAGGGTAGCCA
GCAGCATCCTGCGATGCAGATCCGGAACATAATGGTGCAGGGCGCTGACTTCCGCGTTTCCAGACTTTAC
GAAACACGGAAACCCAAGACCATTCATGTTGTTGCTCAGGTCGCAGACGTTTTGCAGCAGCAGTCGCTTC
ACGTTCGCTCGCGTATCGGTGATTCATTCTGCTAACCAGTAAGGCAACCCCGCCAGCCTAGCCGGGTCCT
CAACGACAGGAGCACGATCATGCGCACCCGTGGGGCCGCCATGCCGGCGATAATGGCCTGCTTCTCGCCG
AAACGTTTGGTGGCGGGACCAGTGACGAAGGCTTGAGCGAGGGCGTGCAAGATTCCGAATACCGCAAGCG
ACAGGCCGATCATCGTCGCGCTCCAGCGAAAGCGGTCCTCGCCGAAAATGACCCAGAGCGCTGCCGGCAC
CTGTCCTACGAGTTGCATGATAAAGAACACAGTCATAAGTGCGGCGACGATAGTCATGCCCCGCGCCCAC
CGGAAGGAGCTGACTGGGTTGAAGGCTCTCAAGGGCATCGGTCGAGATCCCGGTGCCTAATGAGTGAGCT
AACTTACATTAATTGCGTTGCGCTCACTGCCCGCTTTCCAGTCGGGAAACCTGTCGTGCCAGCTGCATTA
ATGAATCGGCCAACGCGCGGGGAGAGGCGGTTTGCGTATTGGGCGCCAGGGTGGTTTTTCTTTTCACCAG
TGACACGGGCAACAGCTGATTGCCCTTCACCGCCTGGCCCTGAGAGAGTTGCAGCAAGCGGTCCACGCTG
GTTTGCCCCAGCAGGCGAAAATCCTGTTTGATGGTGGTTAACGGCGGGATATAACATGAGCTGTCCTCGG
TATCGTCGTATCCCACTACCGAGATATCCGCACCAACGCGCAGCCCGGACTCGGTAATGGCGCGCATTGC
GCCCAGCGCCATCTGATCGTTGGCAACCAGCATCGCAGTGGGAACGATGCCCTCATTCAGCATTTGCATG
GTTTGTTGAAAACCGGACATGGCACTCCAGTCGCCTTCCCGTTCCGCTATCGGCTGAATTTGATTGCGAG
TGAGATATTTATGCCAGCCAGCCAGACGCAGACGCGCCGAGACAGAACTTAATGGGCCCGCTAACAGCGC
GATTTGCTGGTGACCCAATGCGACCAGATGCTCCACGCCCAGTCGCGTACCGTCCTCATGGGAGAAAATA
ATACTGTTGATGGGTGTCTGGTCAGAGACATCAAGAAATAACGCCGGAACATTAGTGCAGGCAGCTTCCA
CAGCAATGGCATCCTGGTCATCCAGCGGATAGTTAATGATCAGCCCACTGACGCGTTGCGCGAGAAGATT
GTGCACCGCCGCTTTACAGGCTTCGACGCCGCTTCGTTCTACCATCGACACCACCACGCTGGCACCCAGT
TGATCGGCGCGAGATTTAATCGCCGCGACAATTTGCGACGGCGCGTGCAGGGCCAGACTGGAGGTGGCAA
CGCCAATCAGCAACGACTGTTTGCCCGCCAGTTGTTGTGCCACGCGGTTGGGAATGTAATTCAGCTCCGC
CATCGCCGCTTCCACTTTTTCCCGCGTTTTCGCAGAAACGTGGCTGGCCTGGTTCACCACGCGGGAAACG
GTCTGATAAGAGACACCGGCATACTCTGCGACATCGTATAACGTTACTGGTTTCACATTCACCACCCTGA
ATTGACTCTCTTCCGGGCGCTATCATGCCATACCGCGAAAGGTTTTGCGCCATTCGATGGTGTCCGGGAT
CTCGACGCTCTCCCTTATGCGACTCCTGCATTAGGAAGCAGCCCAGTAGTAGGTTGAGGCCGTTGAGCAC
CGCCGCCGCAAGGAATGGTGCATGCAAGGAGATGGCGCCCAACAGTCCCCCGGCCACGGGGCCTGCCACC
ATACCCACGCCGAAACAAGCGCTCATGAGCCCGAAGTGGCGAGCCCGATCTTCCCCATCGGTGATGTCGG
CGATATAGGCGCCAGCAACCGCACCTGTGGCGCCGGTGATGCCGGCCACGATGCGTCCGGCGTAGAGGAT
CGAGATCTCGATCCCGCGAAATTAATACGACTCACTATAGGGGAATTGTGAGCGGATAACAATTCCCCTC
TAGAAATAATTTTGCCTTAACTTTAAGAAGGAGATATACCATGGGCAGCCACCACCACCACCACCACAGC
GGAATGCAGATCTTTGTTAAGACTCTCACCGGAAAGACAATCACCCTGGAGGTGGAAAGCTCCGACACCA
TCGACAACGTTAAGGCCAAGATCCAGGATAAGGAGGGCATTCCTCCGGATCAGCAGAGGCTTATTTTCGC
CGGCAAGCAGCTAGAGGATGGCCGTACGTTGGCTGATTACAATATCCAGAAGGAATCCACCCTCCACTTG
GTCCTCAGGCTCCGTGGTGGTTAAGCTTGCAATTAACTTTAAGAAGGAGATATACAATGCTTCACAAGCG
AGCTAGTGAAGCTAACGATAAGAACGATAATACCATCATCGGTTCCGATTTAGCATCATCTAAGAAACGC
CGTATCGATTTCACTGAATCTTCGTCTGATAAGTCATCTTCGATTTTAGCTTCTGGTAGTAGCAGGGGTT
TTCACGGCGATAGCGTCGTTCAGCAAATCGACATGGCTTTTGGTAATTCGAACCGTCAGGAGATTGATGA
AGATCTGCACAGTCGCCAGCTCGCCGTCTATGGTCGTGAGACTATGAGGCGTCTCTTTGCTTCCAATGTT
CTCATCTCGGGGATGCACGGTCTTGGTGCCGAGATTGCCAAGAATCTTATACTTGCTGGTGTGAAGTCTG
TGACCTTGCATGATGAAAGAGTTGTAGAGCTATGGGACTTATCAAGCAACTTTGTTTTCTCGGAGGATGA
TGTTGGCAAGAATAGAGCAGATGCTTCTGTTCAGAAGTTACAGGATCTTAACAATGCTGTGGTTGTCTCT
AGCTTGACCAAAAGCTTAAACAAAGAGGATCTTTCTGGCTTCCAGGTTGTTGTATTCTCTGACATAAGCA
TGGAAAGAGCAATCGAATTTGATGACTATTGTCACAGCCATCAGCCTCCTATCGCTTTTGTCAAGGCTGA
TGTCAGGGGTCTTTTCGGCTCTGTCTTTTGTGATTTTGGGCCTGAATTTGCGGTTCTTGATGTTGATGGA
GAGGAACCCCATACAGGCATCATTGCGTCTATCTCTAATGAGAACCAGGCATTTATTTCCTGTGTCGACG
ATGAGAGGCTTGAGTTTGAAGATGGTGACCTAGTTGTTTTCTCAGAAGTTGAGGGTATGACAGAATTGAA
TGATGGGAAACCAAGGAAGATAAAAAGTACACGGCCATATTCATTCACCCTTGATGAGGACACTACTAAC
TATGGAACATATGTGAAGGGTGGTATTGTCACTCAAGTGAAACAGCCAAAGTTACTGAATTTCAAGCCAT
TGAGGGAAGCGCTTAAGGATCCAGGGGATTTTCTATTTAGTGATTTCTCTAAGTTTGATCGGCCTCCACT
CCTTCACTTAGCATTCCAGGCACTTGATCATTTTAAAGCTGAAGCTGGCAGATTTCCTGTTGCTGGCTCA
GAAGAGGACGCTCAGAAGCTTATATCGATTGCCACAGCCATCAATACCGGGCAGGGTGATTTAAAGGTGG
AGAATGTTGATCAGAAGCTTCTAAGACACTTTTCCTTTGGAGCCAAGGCTGTCCTGAATCCTATGGCTGC
AATGTTTGGCGGTATTGTTGGACAGGAGGTTGTTAAAGCTTGCTCTGGAAAATTTCATCCTCTCTTCCAG
TTTTTCTACTTTGATTCAGTGGAGTCACTCCCCTCTGAACCTGTGGACTCGAGTGACTTTGCACCAAGAA
ACAGCCGGTATGATGCCCAAATATCTGTATTTGGGGCCAAGTTCCAGAAGAAACTTGAAGATGCTAAAGT
TTTCACAGTAGGGTCTGGTGCTCTTGGCTGTGAGTTCTTGAAAAATTTGGCTCTGATGGGGGTTTCTTGT
GGAAGCCAAGGGAAGCTGACAGTGACAGATGATGATATCATTGAGAAGAGTAACCTCAGTCGTCAATTTC
TGTTCCGTGACTGGAACATTGGACAGGCTAAATCCACAGTTGCTGCTTCGGCTGCTGCTGTTATAAATCC
TCGCTTCAACATTGAGGCCCTGCAAAACCGTGTTGGCGCGGAGACTGAGAATGTATTTGACGATGCCTTC
TGGGAGAACTTAACTGTTGTCGTCAATGCACTGGATAATGTTAATGCGAGGCTCTATGTTGATTCGAGGT
GCTTGTATTTCCAGAAGCCTCTCCTTGAGTCTGGAACTCTTGGTACAAAGTGCAACACACAGTCGGTTAT
CCCACATCTAACTGAAAATTACGGTGCCTCAAGGGACCCACCAGAGAAACAGGCCCCCATGTGTACAGTG
CATTCCTTCCCGCATAACATTGATCACTGTTTAACTTGGGCTCGCTCTGAGTTTGAGGGTCTGCTGGAGA
AAACTCCCGCTGAAGTGAATGCATATCTTTCTAGCCCAGTTGAGTACACTAACTCAATGATGAGTGCTGG
TGATGCTCAGGCGAGGGACACATTGGAGAGGATTGTTGAGTGCCTTGAAAAGGAGAAGTGTGAAACCTTC
CAAGACTGCTTAACCTGGGCACGACTGAGGTTTGAGGATTACTTTGTGAACCGTGTCAAGCAATTGATAT
ACACATTTCCTGAAGATGCTGCGACTAGTACCGGAGCTCCATTCTGGTCTGCTCCAAAAAGATTCCCTCG
TCCACTCCAGTACTCGTCGTCCGACCCAAGTCTCCTTAACTTTATCACAGCGACTGCTATTTTACGAGCA
GAGACATTTGGGATCCCGATACCTGAGTGGACTAAGAACCCAAAGGAAGCAGCAGAAGCTGTTGACAGAG
TGATAGTCCCAGACTTTGAGCCAAGGCAAGATGCAAAGATTGTGACTGATGAGAAAGCTACCACTTTAAC
CACTGCTTCGGTGGACGACGCTGCAGTCATCGACGATCTCATTGCTAAGATCGACCAGTGTAGGCATAAC
TTGTCGCCAGACTTCAGGATGAAACCTATTCAGTTCGAAAAGGATGATGATACAAACTATCACATGGATG
TGATAGCAGGACTAGCCAACATGAGGGCGAGAAATTACAGCATCCCTGAAGTGGACAAGCTGAAAGCAAA
GTTCATAGCAGGGAGAATCATCCCAGCCATTGCGACTTCAACAGCCATGGCTACTGGGCTGGTCTGCCTC
GAGCTGTACAAGGTCCTTGATGGAGGACATAAAGTGGAAGCTTACAGAAACACATTTGCCAACCTGGCAC
TTCCACTATTCTCCATGGCTGAACCACTTCCACCAAAGGTGGTGAAGCACCGTGACATGGCTTGGACAGT
TTGGGACAGATGGGTTCTCAAGGGAAACCCAACTCTTCGTGAGGTGTTGCAGTGGCTGGAGGACAAAGGG
CTTAGCGCATACAGCATCTCTTGTGGAAGCTGTCTACTGTTCAACAGTATGTTCACAAGGCACAAGGAGA
GGATGGACAAGAAGGTTGTGGATCTCGCTCGGGATGTTGCGAAAGTCGAGTTACCGCCTTATCGCAACCA
TCTTGATGTAGTGGTGGCTTGTGAGGATGAAGATGACAATGACGTCGATATTCCTCTCGTCTCTATCTAC
TTCAGGTGAGCTTACTATTAACTTTAAGAAGGAGATATACCATGTACCCATACGATGTTCCTGACTATGC
GGGCTATCCCTATGACGTCCCGGACTATGCAGGATTGTATCCATATGACGTTCCAGATTACGCCACTAGA
GCTGCTTACCCATACGATGTTCCTGACTATGCGGGCTATCCCTATGACGTCCCGGACTATGCAGGATTGT
ATCCATATGACGTTCCAGATTACGCAATGGCTTCGAAACGGATCTTGAAGGAGCTGAAGGATCTCCAGAA
AGACCCTCCAACCTCCTGCAGTGCAGGTCCAGTTGCTGAGGACATGTTTCATTGGCAAGCTACAATTATG
GGTCCTGCAGAGAGTCCGTATTCAGGCGGTGTGTTTCTCGTTACCATTCACTTCCCTCCGGACTATCCAT
TCAAACCACCAAAGGTTGCATTTAGGACGAAGGTGTTTCACCCTAATATCAACAGCAACGGAAGCATTTG
CCTTGACATTTTGAAAGAACAATGGAGCCCTGCCCTCACCATTTCCAAGGTGTTGCTCTCGATATGTTCG
CTGTTAACAGATCCAAATCCAGATGACCCTTTGGTACCAGAGATTGCACACATGTACAAAACCGACAGAG
CCAAATACGAGGCTACTGCAAGAAACTGGACTCAGAAGTATGCCATGGGCTAAGCTTTTACGCTTTTAAG
CCAGCCCCGACACCCGCCAACACCCGCTGACGCGCCCTGACGGGCTTGTCTGCTCCCGGCATCCGCTTAC
AGACAAGCTGTGACCGGGATGAGATCCGGCTGCTAACAAAGCCCGAAAGGAAGCTGAGTTGGCTGCTGCC
ACCGCTGAGCAATAACTAGCATAACCCCTTGGGGCCTCTAAACGGGTCTTGAGGGGTTTTTTGCTGAAAG
GAGGAACTATATCCGGAT
