Features (pLannotate 1.2.2; 25 found; start..end, strand, type, name):
   1008..1085    -  promoter       lacI promoter: lacI
   1093..1372    -  CDS            TcR (fragment): tetracycline efflux protein; tet; confers resistance to tetracycline
   1394..1412    +  promoter       T7 promoter: promoter for bacteriophage T7 RNA polymerase
   1413..1437    +  protein_bind   lac operator: The lac repressor binds to the lac operator to inhibit transcription in E. coli. This inhibition can be relieved by adding lactose or isopropyl-β-D-thiogalactopyranoside (IPTG). lac repressor encoded by lacI
   1458..1475    +  RBS            RBS (fragment): efficient ribosome binding site from bacteriophage T7 gene 10 (Olins and Rangwala, 1989)
   1490..1508    +  CDS            9xHis (fragment): 9xHis affinity tag
   1515..1742    +  CDS            UBIQ_AVESA: Experimental evidence at protein level: Swiss-Prot protein existence level 1. Ubiquitin exists either covalently attached to another protein, or free (unanchored). When covalently bound, it is conjugated to target proteins via an isopeptide bond either as a monomer (monoubiquitin), a polymer linked via different Lys residues of the ubiquitin (polyubiquitin chains) or a linear polymer linked via the initiator Met of the ubiquitin (linear polyubiquitin chains). Polyubiquitin chains, when attached to a target protein, have different functions depending on the Lys residue of the ubiquitin that is
   1754..1771    +  RBS            RBS (fragment): efficient ribosome binding site from bacteriophage T7 gene 10 (Olins and Rangwala, 1989)
   1778..5017    +  CDS            UBA1: UBE11_ARATH - Also known as MOS5. Experimental evidence at protein level: Swiss-Prot protein existence level 1. Activates ubiquitin by first adenylating its C-terminal glycine residue with ATP, and thereafter linking this residue to the side chain of a cysteine residue in E1, yielding a ubiquitin-E1 thioester and free AMP. From Arabidopsis thaliana (Mouse-ear cress).
   5029..5046    +  RBS            RBS (fragment): efficient ribosome binding site from bacteriophage T7 gene 10 (Olins and Rangwala, 1989)
   5056..5144    +  CDS            3xHA (fragment): three tandem HA epitope tags
   5158..5246    +  CDS            3xHA (fragment): three tandem HA epitope tags
   5248..5691    +  CDS            UBC8: UBC8_ARATH - Also known as UBC4A. Experimental evidence at protein level: Swiss-Prot protein existence level 1. Accepts the ubiquitin from the E1 complex and catalyzes its covalent attachment to other proteins. Mediates the selective degradation of short-lived and abnormal proteins. From Arabidopsis thaliana (Mouse-ear cress).
   5810..5859    +  CDS            SET1 (fragment): solubility-enhancement tag derived from T7 phage gene 10B
   5867..5914    +  terminator     T7 terminator: transcription terminator for bacteriophage T7 RNA polymerase
   5951..6379    +  rep_origin     f1 ori (sequence partly withheld): f1 bacteriophage origin of replication; arrow indicates direction of (+) strand synthesis
   6432..6489    +  promoter       AmpR promoter (fragment): bla
   6498..7313    -  CDS            KanR: aminoglycoside phosphotransferase; aph(3')-Ia; confers resistance to kanamycin in bacteria or G418 (Geneticin®) in eukaryotes
   7435..8023    +  rep_origin     ori: high-copy-number ColE1/pMB1/pBR322/pUC origin of replication
   8209..8348    -  misc_feature   bom: basis of mobility region from pBR322
   8450..8641    -  CDS            rop: Rop protein, which maintains plasmids at low copy number; rop
   8658..9038    +  CDS            YPB1_ECOLX: Protein predicted: Swiss-Prot protein existence level 4. From Escherichia coli.
   9110..9401    -  CDS            TcR (fragment): tetracycline efflux protein; tet; confers resistance to tetracycline
   9416..9437    -  protein_bind   CAP binding site: CAP binding activates transcription in the presence of cAMP. E. coli catabolite activator protein
   9450..1007    -  CDS            lacI (across the origin): lac repressor; lacI; The lac repressor binds to the lac operator to inhibit transcription in E. coli. This inhibition can be relieved by adding lactose or isopropyl-β-D-thiogalactopyranoside (IPTG).
>Addgene plasmid #104764 | pUG-352 | addgene full sequence | sequence record 205561 | Addgene NGS Result
GTTTGCGTATTGGGCGCCAGGGTGGTTTTTCTTTTCACCAGTGACACGGGCAACAGCTGATTGCCCTTCA
CCGCCTGGCCCTGAGAGAGTTGCAGCAAGCGGTCCACGCTGGTTTGCCCCAGCAGGCGAAAATCCTGTTT
GATGGTGGTTAACGGCGGGATATAACATGAGCTGTCCTCGGTATCGTCGTATCCCACTACCGAGATATCC
GCACCAACGCGCAGCCCGGACTCGGTAATGGCGCGCATTGCGCCCAGCGCCATCTGATCGTTGGCAACCA
GCATCGCAGTGGGAACGATGCCCTCATTCAGCATTTGCATGGTTTGTTGAAAACCGGACATGGCACTCCA
GTCGCCTTCCCGTTCCGCTATCGGCTGAATTTGATTGCGAGTGAGATATTTATGCCAGCCAGCCAGACGC
AGACGCGCCGAGACAGAACTTAATGGGCCCGCTAACAGCGCGATTTGCTGGTGACCCAATGCGACCAGAT
GCTCCACGCCCAGTCGCGTACCGTCCTCATGGGAGAAAATAATACTGTTGATGGGTGTCTGGTCAGAGAC
ATCAAGAAATAACGCCGGAACATTAGTGCAGGCAGCTTCCACAGCAATGGCATCCTGGTCATCCAGCGGA
TAGTTAATGATCAGCCCACTGACGCGTTGCGCGAGAAGATTGTGCACCGCCGCTTTACAGGCTTCGACGC
CGCTTCGTTCTACCATCGACACCACCACGCTGGCACCCAGTTGATCGGCGCGAGATTTAATCGCCGCGAC
AATTTGCGACGGCGCGTGCAGGGCCAGACTGGAGGTGGCAACGCCAATCAGCAACGACTGTTTGCCCGCC
AGTTGTTGTGCCACGCGGTTGGGAATGTAATTCAGCTCCGCCATCGCCGCTTCCACTTTTTCCCGCGTTT
TCGCAGAAACGTGGCTGGCCTGGTTCACCACGCGGGAAACGGTCTGATAAGAGACACCGGCATACTCTGC
GACATCGTATAACGTTACTGGTTTCACATTCACCACCCTGAATTGACTCTCTTCCGGGCGCTATCATGCC
ATACCGCGAAAGGTTTTGCGCCATTCGATGGTGTCCGGGATCTCGACGCTCTCCCTTATGCGACTCCTGC
ATTAGGAAGCAGCCCAGTAGTAGGTTGAGGCCGTTGAGCACCGCCGCCGCAAGGAATGGTGCATGCAAGG
AGATGGCGCCCAACAGTCCCCCGGCCACGGGGCCTGCCACCATACCCACGCCGAAACAAGCGCTCATGAG
CCCGAAGTGGCGAGCCCGATCTTCCCCATCGGTGATGTCGGCGATATAGGCGCCAGCAACCGCACCTGTG
GCGCCGGTGATGCCGGCCACGATGCGTCCGGCGTAGAGGATCGAGATCTCGATCCCGCGAAATTAATACG
ACTCACTATAGGGGAATTGTGAGCGGATAACAATTCCCCTCTAGAAATAATTTTGCCTTAACTTTAAGAA
GGAGATATACCATGGGCAGCCACCACCACCACCACCACAGCGGAATGCAGATCTTTGTTAAGACTCTCAC
CGGAAAGACAATCACCCTAGAGGTGGAAAGCTCCGACACCATCGACAACGTTAAGGCCAAGATCCAGGAT
AAGGAGGGCATTCCTCCGGATCAGCAGAGGCTTATTTTCGCCGGCAAGCAGCTAGAGGATGGCCGTACGT
TGGCTGATTACAATATCCAGAAGGAATCCACCCTCCACTTGGTCCTCAGGCTCCGTGGTGGTTAAGCTTG
CAATTAACTTTAAGAAGGAGATATACAATGCTTCACAAGCGAGCTAGTGAAGCTAACGATAAGAACGATA
ATACCATCATCGGTTCCGATTTAGCATCATCTAAGAAACGCCGTATCGATTTCACTGAATCTTCGTCTGA
TAAGTCATCTTCGATTTTAGCTTCTGGTAGTAGCAGGGGTTTTCACGGCGATAGCGTCGTTCAGCAAATC
GACATGGCTTTTGGTAATTCGAACCGTCAGGAGATTGATGAAGATCTGCACAGTCGCCAGCTCGCCGTCT
ATGGTCGTGAGACTATGAGGCGTCTCTTTGCTTCCAATGTTCTCATCTCGGGGATGCACGGTCTTGGTGC
CGAGATTGCCAAGAATCTTATACTTGCTGGTGTGAAGTCTGTGACCTTGCATGATGAAAGAGTTGTAGAG
CTATGGGACTTATCAAGCAACTTTGTTTTCTCGGAGGATGATGTTGGCAAGAATAGAGCAGATGCTTCTG
TTCAGAAGTTACAGGATCTTAACAATGCTGTGGTTGTCTCTAGCTTGACCAAAAGCTTAAACAAAGAGGA
TCTTTCTGGCTTCCAGGTTGTTGTATTCTCTGACATAAGCATGGAAAGAGCAATCGAATTTGATGACTAT
TGTCACAGCCATCAGCCTCCTATCGCTTTTGTCAAGGCTGATGTCAGGGGTCTTTTCGGCTCTGTCTTTT
GTGATTTTGGGCCTGAATTTGCGGTTCTTGATGTTGATGGAGAGGAACCCCATACAGGCATCATTGCGTC
TATCTCTAATGAGAACCAGGCATTTATTTCCTGTGTCGACGATGAGAGGCTTGAGTTTGAAGATGGTGAC
CTAGTTGTTTTCTCAGAAGTTGAGGGTATGACAGAATTGAATGATGGGAAACCAAGGAAGATAAAAAGTA
CACGGCCATATTCATTCACCCTTGATGAGGACACTACTAACTATGGAACATATGTGAAGGGTGGTATTGT
CACTCAAGTGAAACAGCCAAAGTTACTGAATTTCAAGCCATTGAGGGAAGCGCTTAAGGATCCAGGGGAT
TTTCTATTTAGTGATTTCTCTAAGTTTGATCGGCCTCCACTCCTTCACTTAGCATTCCAGGCACTTGATC
ATTTTAAAGCTGAAGCTGGCAGATTTCCTGTTGCTGGCTCAGAAGAGGACGCTCAGAAGCTTATATCGAT
TGCCACAGCCATCAATACCGGGCAGGGTGATTTAAAGGTGGAGAATGTTGATCAGAAGCTTCTAAGACAC
TTTTCCTTTGGAGCCAAGGCTGTCCTGAATCCTATGGCTGCAATGTTTGGCGGTATTGTTGGACAGGAGG
TTGTTAAAGCTTGCTCTGGAAAATTTCATCCTCTCTTCCAGTTTTTCTACTTTGATTCAGTGGAGTCACT
CCCCTCTGAACCTGTGGACTCGAGTGACTTTGCACCAAGAAACAGCCGGTATGATGCCCAAATATCTGTA
TTTGGGGCCAAGTTCCAGAAGAAACTTGAAGATGCTAAAGTTTTCACAGTAGGGTCTGGTGCTCTTGGCT
GTGAGTTCTTGAAAAATTTGGCTCTGATGGGGGTTTCTTGTGGAAGCCAAGGGAAGCTGACAGTGACAGA
TGATGATATCATTGAGAAGAGTAACCTCAGTCGTCAATTTCTGTTCCGTGACTGGAACATTGGACAGGCT
AAATCCACAGTTGCTGCTTCGGCTGCTGCTGTTATAAATCCTCGCTTCAACATTGAGGCCCTGCAAAACC
GTGTTGGCGCGGAGACTGAGAATGTATTTGACGATGCCTTCTGGGAGAACTTAACTGTTGTCGTCAATGC
ACTGGATAATGTTAATGCGAGGCTCTATGTTGATTCGAGGTGCTTGTATTTCCAGAAGCCTCTCCTTGAG
TCTGGAACTCTTGGTACAAAGTGCAACACACAGTCGGTTATCCCACATCTAACTGAAAATTACGGTGCCT
CAAGGGACCCACCAGAGAAACAGGCCCCCATGTGTACAGTGCATTCCTTCCCGCATAACATTGATCACTG
TTTAACTTGGGCTCGCTCTGAGTTTGAGGGTCTGCTGGAGAAAACTCCCGCTGAAGTGAATGCATATCTT
TCTAGCCCAGTTGAGTACACTAACTCAATGATGAGTGCTGGTGATGCTCAGGCGAGGGACACATTGGAGA
GGATTGTTGAGTGCCTTGAAAAGGAGAAGTGTGAAACCTTCCAAGACTGCTTAACCTGGGCACGACTGAG
GTTTGAGGATTACTTTGTGAACCGTGTCAAGCAATTGATATACACATTTCCTGAAGATGCTGCGACTAGT
ACCGGAGCTCCATTCTGGTCTGCTCCAAAAAGATTCCCTCGTCCACTCCAGTACTCGTCGTCCGACCCAA
GTCTCCTTAACTTTATCACAGCGACTGCTATTTTACGAGCAGAGACATTTGGGATCCCGATACCTGAGTG
GACTAAGAACCCAAAGGAAGCAGCAGAAGCTGTTGACAGAGTGATAGTCCCAGACTTTGAGCCAAGGCAA
GATGCAAAGATTGTGACTGATGAGAAAGCTACCACTTTAACCACTGCTTCGGTGGACGACGCTGCAGTCA
TCGACGATCTCATTGCTAAGATCGACCAGTGTAGGCATAACTTGTCGCCAGACTTCAGGATGAAACCTAT
TCAGTTCGAAAAGGATGATGATACAAACTATCACATGGATGTGATAGCAGGACTAGCCAACATGAGGGCG
AGAAATTACAGCATCCCTGAAGTGGACAAGCTGAAAGCAAAGTTCATAGCAGGGAGAATCATCCCAGCCA
TTGCGACTTCAACAGCCATGGCTACTGGGCTGGTCTGCCTCGAGCTGTACAAGGTCCTTGATGGAGGACA
TAAAGTGGAAGCTTACAGAAACACATTTGCCAACCTGGCACTTCCACTATTCTCCATGGCTGAACCACTT
CCACCAAAGGTGGTGAAGCACCGTGACATGGCTTGGACAGTTTGGGACAGATGGGTTCTCAAGGGAAACC
CAACTCTTCGTGAGGTGTTGCAGTGGCTGGAGGACAAAGGGCTTAGCGCATACAGCATCTCTTGTGGAAG
CTGTCTACTGTTCAACAGTATGTTCACAAGGCACAAGGAGAGGATGGACAAGAAGGTTGTGGATCTCGCT
CGGGATGTTGCGAAAGTCGAGTTACCGCCTTATCGCAACCATCTTGATGTAGTGGTGGCTTGTGAGGATG
AAGATGACAATGACGTCGATATTCCTCTCGTCTCTATCTACTTCAGGTGAGCTTACTATTAACTTTAAGA
AGGAGATATACCATGTACCCATACGATGTTCCTGACTATGCGGGCTATCCCTATGACGTCCCGGACTATG
CAGGATTGTATCCATATGACGTTCCAGATTACGCCACTAGAGCTGCTTACCCATACGATGTTCCTGACTA
TGCGGGCTATCCCTATGACGTCCCGGACTATGCAGGATTGTATCCATATGACGTTCCAGATTACGCAATG
GCTTCGAAACGGATCTTGAAGGAGCTGAAGGATCTCCAGAAAGACCCTCCAACCTCCTGCAGTGCAGGTC
CAGTTGCTGAGGACATGTTTCATTGGCAAGCTACAATTATGGGTCCTGCAGAGAGTCCGTATTCAGGCGG
TGTGTTTCTCGTTACCATTCACTTCCCTCCGGACTATCCATTCAAACCACCAAAGGTTGCATTTAGGACG
AAGGTGTTTCACCCTAATATCAACAGCAACGGAAGCATTTGCCTTGACATTTTGAAAGAACAATGGAGCC
CTGCCCTCACCATTTCCAAGGTGTTGCTCTCGATATGTTCGCTGTTAACAGATCCAAATCCAGATGACCC
TTTGGTACCAGAGATTGCACACATGTACAAAACCGACAGAGCCAAATACGAGGCTACTGCAAGAAACTGG
ACTCAGAAGTATGCCATGGGCTAAGCTTTTACGCTTTTAAGCCAGCCCCGACACCCGCCAACACCCGCTG
ACGCGCCCTGACGGGCTTGTCTGCTCCCGGCATCCGCTTACAGACAAGCTGTGACCGGGATGAGATCCGG
CTGCTAACAAAGCCCGAAAGGAAGCTGAGTTGGCTGCTGCCACCGCTGAGCAATAACTAGCATAACCCCT
TGGGGCCTCTAAACGGGTCTTGAGGGGTTTTTTGCTGAAAGGAGGAACTATATCCGGATTGGCGAATGGG
[124 nt withheld, positions 5951-6074]
C
[91 nt withheld, positions 6076-6166]
A
[49 nt withheld, positions 6168-6216]
CCTTTGACGTTGGAGTCCACGTTCTTT
[37 nt withheld, positions 6244-6280]
ACCCTATCTCGGTCTATTCTTTTGATTTATAAGGGATTTTGCCGATTTCGGCCTATTGGTTAAAAAATGA
GCTGATTTAACAAAAATTTAACGCGAATTTTAACAAAATATTAACGCTTACAATTTAGGTGGCACTTTTC
GGGGAAATGTGCGCGGAACCCCTATTTGTTTATTTTTCTAAATACATTCAAATATGTATCCGCTCATGAA
TTAATTCTTAGAAAAACTCATCGAGCATCAAATGAAACTGCAATTTATTCATATCAGGATTATCAATACC
ATATTTTTGAAAAAGCCGTTTCTGTAATGAAGGAGAAAACTCACCGAGGCAGTTCCATAGGATGGCAAGA
TCCTGGTATCGGTCTGCGATTCCGACTCGTCCAACATCAATACAACCTATTAATTTCCCCTCGTCAAAAA
TAAGGTTATCAAGTGAGAAATCACCATGAGTGACGACTGAATCCGGTGAGAATGGCAAAAGTTTATGCAT
TTCTTTCCAGACTTGTTCAACAGGCCAGCCATTACGCTCGTCATCAAAATCACTCGCATCAACCAAACCG
TTATTCATTCGTGATTGCGCCTGAGCGAGTCGAAATACGCGATCGCTGTTAAAAGGACAATTACAAACAG
GAATCGAATGCAACCGGCGCAGGAACACTGCCAGCGCATCAACAATATTTTCACCTGAATCAGGATATTC
TTCTAATACCTGGAATGCTGTTTTCCCGGGGATCGCAGTGGTGAGTAACCATGCATCATCAGGAGTACGG
ATAAAATGCTTGATGGTCGGAAGAGGCATAAATTCCGTCAGCCAGTTTAGTCTGACCATCTCATCTGTAA
CATCATTGGCAACGCTACCTTTGCCATGTTTCAGAAACAACTCTGGCGCATCGGGCTTCCCATACAATCG
ATAGATTGTCGCACCTGATTGCCCGACATTATCGCGAGCCCATTTATACCCATATAAATCAGCATCCATG
TTGGAATTTAATCGCGGCCTAGAGCAAGACGTTTCCCGTTGAATATGGCTCATAACACCCCTTGTATTAC
TGTTTATGTAAGCAGACAGTTTTATTGTTCATGACCAAAATCCCTTAACGTGAGTTTTCGTTCCACTGAG
CGTCAGACCCCGTAGAAAAGATCAAAGGATCTTCTTGAGATCCTTTTTTTCTGCGCGTAATCTGCTGCTT
GCAAACAAAAAAACCACCGCTACCAGCGGTGGTTTGTTTGCCGGATCAAGAGCTACCAACTCTTTTTCCG
AAGGTAACTGGCTTCAGCAGAGCGCAGATACCAAATACTGTCCTTCTAGTGTAGCCGTAGTTAGGCCACC
ACTTCAAGAACTCTGTAGCACCGCCTACATACCTCGCTCTGCTAATCCTGTTACCAGTGGCTGCTGCCAG
TGGCGATAAGTCGTGTCTTACCGGGTTGGACTCAAGACGATAGTTACCGGATAAGGCGCAGCGGTCGGGC
TGAACGGGGGGTTCGTGCACACAGCCCAGCTTGGAGCGAACGACCTACACCGAACTGAGATACCTACAGC
GTGAGCTATGAGAAAGCGCCACGCTTCCCGAAGGGAGAAAGGCGGACAGGTATCCGGTAAGCGGCAGGGT
CGGAACAGGAGAGCGCACGAGGGAGCTTCCAGGGGGAAACGCCTGGTATCTTTATAGTCCTGTCGGGTTT
CGCCACCTCTGACTTGAGCGTCGATTTTTGTGATGCTCGTCAGGGGGGCGGAGCCTATGGAAAAACGCCA
GCAACGCGGCCTTTTTACGGTTCCTGGCCTTTTGCTGGCCTTTTGCTCACATGTTCTTTCCTGCGTTATC
CCCTGATTCTGTGGATAACCGTATTACCGCCTTTGAGTGAGCTGATACCGCTCGCCGCAGCCGAACGACC
GAGCGCAGCGAGTCAGTGAGCGAGGAAGCGGAAGAGCGCCTGATGCGGTATTTTCTCCTTACGCATCTGT
GCGGTATTTCACACCGCAATGGTGCACTCTCAGTACAATCTGCTCTGATGCCGCATAGTTAAGCCAGTAT
ACACTCCGCTATCGCTACGTGACTGGGTCATGGCTGCGCCCCGACACCCGCCAACACCCGCTGACGCGCC
CTGACGGGCTTGTCTGCTCCCGGCATCCGCTTACAGACAAGCTGTGACCGACTCCGGGAGCTGCATGTGT
CAGAGGTTTTCACCGTCATCACCGAAACGCGCGAGGCAGCTGCGGTAAAGCTCATCAGCGTGGTCGTGAA
GCGATTCACAGATGTCTGCCTGTTCATCCGCGTCCAGCTCGTTGAGTTTCTCCAGAAGCGTTAATGTCTG
GCTTCTGATAAAGCGGGCCATGTTAAGGGCGGTTTTTTCCTGTTTGGTCACTGATGCCTCCGTGTAAGGG
GGATTTCTGTTCATGGGGGTAATGATACCGATGAAACGAGAGAGGATGCTCACGATACGGGTTACTGATG
ATGAACATGCCCGGTTACTGGAACGTTGTGAGGGTAAACAACTGGCGGTATGGATGCGGCGGGACCAGAG
AAAAATCACTCAGGGTCAATGCCAGCGCTTCGTTAATACAGATGTAGGTGTTCCACAGGGTAGCCAGCAG
CATCCTGCGATGCAGATCCGGAACATAATGGTGCAGGGCGCTGACTTCCGCGTTTCCAGACTTTACGAAA
CACGGAAACCCAAGACCATTCATGTTGTTGCTCAGGTCGCAGACGTTTTGCAGCAGCAGTCGCTTCACGT
TCGCTCGCGTATCGGTGATTCATTCTGCTAACCAGTAAGGCAACCCCGCCAGCCTAGCCGGGTCCTCAAC
GACAGGAGCACGATCATGCGCACCCGTGGGGCCGCCATGCCGGCGATAATGGCCTGCTTCTCGCCGAAAC
GTTTGGTGGCGGGACCAGTGACGAAGGCTTGAGCGAGGGCGTGCAAGATTCCGAATACCGCAAGCGACAG
GCCGATCATCGTCGCGCTCCAGCGAAAGCGGTCCTCGCCGAAAATGACCCAGAGCGCTGCCGGCACCTGT
CCTACGAGTTGCATGATAAAGAACACAGTCATAAGTGCGGCGACGATAGTCATGCCCCGCGCCCACCGGA
AGGAGCTGACTGGGTTGAAGGCTCTCAAGGGCATCGGTCGAGATCCCGGTGCCTAATGAGTGAGCTAACT
TACATTAATTGCGTTGCGCTCACTGCCCGCTTTCCAGTCGGGAAACCTGTCGTGCCAGCTGCATTAATGA
ATCGGCCAACGCGCGGGGAGAGGCG
